>Addgene plasmid #23884 | pDONR223-PKMYT1 | depositor partial sequence | sequence record 11025 | Author sequence
ATGCTAGAACGGCCTCCTGCACTGGCCATGCCCATGCCCACGGAGGGCACCCCGCCACCTCTGAGTGGCA
CCCCCATCCCAGTCCCAGCCTACTTCCGCCACGCAGAACCTGGATTCTCCCTCAAGAGGCCCAGGGGGCT
CAGCCGGAGCCTCCCACCTCCGCCCCCTGCCAAGGGCAGCATTCCCATCAGCCGCCTCTTCCCTCCTCGG
ACCCCAGGCTGGCACCAGCTGCAGCCCCGGCGGGTGTCATTCCGGGGCGAGGCCTCAGAGACTCTGCAGA
GCCCTGGGTATGACCCAAGCCGGCCAGAGTCCTTCTTCCAGCAGAGCTTCCAGAGGCTCAGCCGCCTGGG
CCATGGCTCCTACGGAGAGGTCTTCAAGGTGCGCTCCAAGGAGGACGGCCGGCTCTATGCGGTAAAGCGT
TCCATGTCACCATTCCGGGGCCCCAAGGACCGGGCCCGCAAGTTGGCCGAGGTGGGCAGCCACGAGAAGG
TGGGGCAGCACCCATGCTGCGTGCGGCTGGAGCAGGCCTGGGAGGAGGGCGGCATCCTGTACCTGCAGAC
GGAGCTGTGCGGGCCCAGCCTGCAGCAACACTGTGAGGCCTGGGGTGCCAGCCTGCCTGAGGCCCAGGTC
TGGGGCTACCTGCGGGACACGCTGCTTGCCCTGGCCCATCTGCACAGCCAGGGCCTGGTGCACCTTGATG
TCAAGCCTGCCAACATCTTCCTGGGGCCCCGGGGCCGCTGCAAGCTGGGTGACTTCGGACTGCTGGTGGA
GCTGGGTACAGCAGGAGCTGGTGAGGTCCAGGAGGGAGACCCCCGCTACATGGCCCCCGAGCTGCTGCAG
GGCTCCTATGGGACAGCAGCGGATGTGTTCAGTCTGGGCCTCACCATCCTGGAAGTGGCATGCAACATGG
AGCTGCCCCACGGTGGGGAGGGCTGGCAGCAGCTGCGCCAGGGCTACCTGCCCCCTGAGTTCACTGCCGG
TCTGTCTTCCGAGCTGCGTTCTGTCCTTGTCATGATGCTGGAGCCAGACCCCAAGCTGCGGGCCACGGCC
GAGGCCCTGCTGGCACTGCCTGTGTTGAGGCAGCCGCGGGCCTGGGGTGTGCTGTGGTGCATGGCAGCGG
AGGCCCTGAGCCGAGGGTGGGCCCTGTGGCAGGCCCTGCTTGCCCTGCTCTGCTGGCTCTGGCATGGGCT
GGCTCACCCTGCCAGCTGGCTACAGCCCCTGGGCCCGCCAGCCACCCCGCCTGGCTCACCACCCTGCAGT
TTGCTCCTGGACAGCAGCCTCTCCAGCAACTGGGATGACGACAGCCTAGGGCCTTCACTCTCCCCTGAGG
CTGTCCTGGCCCGGACTGTGGGGAGCACCTCCACCCCCCGGAGCAGGTGCACACCCAGGGATGCCCTGGA
CCTAAGTGACATCAACTCAGAGCCTCCTCGGGGCTCCTTCCCCTCCTTTGAGCCTCGGAACCTCCTCAGC
CTGTTTGAGGACACCCTAGACCCAACC
