>Addgene plasmid #23884 | pDONR223-PKMYT1 | addgene partial sequence | sequence record 29719 | 23884 with M13pUC-fwd
ATAATGATTTTATTTTGACTGATAGTGACCTGTTCGTTGCAACAAATTGATGAGCAATGCTTTTTTATAA
TGCCAACTTTGTACAAAAAAGTTGGCACCATGCTAGAACGGCCTCCTGCACTGGCCATGCCCATGCCCAC
GGAGGGCACCCCGCCACCTCTGAGTGGCACCCCCATCCCAGTCCCAGCCTACTTCCGCCACGCAGAACCT
GGATTCTCCCTCAAGAGGCCCAGGGGGCTCAGCCGGAGCCTCCCACCTCCGCCCCCTGCCAAGGGCAGCA
TTCCCATCAGCCGCCTCTTCCCTCCTCGGACCCCAGGCTGGCACCAGCTGCAGCCCCGGCGGGTGTCATT
CCGGGGCGAGGCCTCAGAGACTCTGCAGAGCCCTGGGTATGACCCAAGCCGGCCAGAGTCCTTCTTCCAG
CAGAGCTTCCAGAGGCTCAGCCGCCTGGGCCATGGCTCCTACGGAGAGGTCTTCAAGGTGCGCTCCAAGG
AGGACGGCCGGCTCTATGCGGTAAAGCGTTCCATGTCACCATTCCGGGGCCCCAAGGA
