[The description below was written by a language model from this plasmid's Addgene catalogue record.]
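Description:
pDONR223-PKMYT1 is a Gateway entry clone built on the Invitrogen pDONR223 donor vector backbone (about 5 kb without insert), carrying the human PKMYT1 open reading frame, an insert of roughly 1.5 kb. PKMYT1 (also known as MYT1 or PPP1R126) encodes the membrane-associated tyrosine- and threonine-specific cdc2-inhibitory kinase. The plasmid is maintained at high copy in standard E. coli cloning strains such as DH5alpha and is selected with spectinomycin. No feature table accompanies the record, so the origin of replication and the exact recombination sites flanking the ORF are not itemised. As a product of Gateway cloning into a donor vector, the insert would normally be flanked by att sites that allow it to be transferred by recombination, and M13 forward and reverse priming sites in the backbone are used to sequence across it.

The ORF was deliberately cloned without a stop codon. This "open" configuration lets the coding sequence be recombined into a destination vector that supplies a C-terminal epitope tag of choice together with a stop codon. The entry clone is not intended for expression, and the depositors state explicitly that it should not be transfected directly; the record lists no promoter driving the insert. Instead it serves as a shuttle source for the kinase ORF, and the depositors point to a companion set of lentiviral destination vectors (pLX301 to pLX304), available separately, for expressing such ORFs in mammalian cells. The clone belongs to a kit of ORF clones and is associated with a study in which ORF expression was used to identify drivers of resistance to RAF inhibition through MAP kinase pathway reactivation.
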