Addgene plasmid #23884: pDONR223-PKMYT1
Depositing lab: William Hahn & David Root. Depositing organization: Dana-Farber Cancer Institute. Publication: COT drives resistance to RAF inhibition through MAP kinase pathway reactivation. Johannessen CM, Boehm JS, Kim SY, Thomas SR, Wardwell L, Johnson LA, Emery CM, Stransky N, Cogdill AP, Barretina J, Caponigro G, Hieronymus H, Murray RR, Salehi-Ashtiani K, Hill DE, Vidal M, Zhao JJ, Yang X, Alkan O, Kim S, Harris JL, Wilson CJ, Myer VE, Finan PM, Root DE, Roberts TM, Golub T, Flaherty KT, Dummer R, Weber BL, Sellers WR, Schlegel R, Wargo JA, Hahn WC, Garraway LA. Nature. 2010 Dec 16;468(7326):968-72. doi: 10.1038/nature09627 PubMed 21107320.
Backbone
  Vector backbone: pDONR223
  Backbone manufacturer: Invitrogen
  Backbone size w/o insert (bp): 5005
  Vector type: Gateway Donor vector
Growth in bacteria
  Bacterial resistance: Spectinomycin, 50 μg/mL
  Growth temperature: 37°C
  Growth strain: DH5alpha
  Copy number: High Copy
Gene/Insert
  Gene/Insert name: PKMYT1 (alt name: membrane-associated tyrosine- and threonine-specific cdc2-inhibitory kinase)
  Species: H. sapiens (human)
  Insert size (bp): 1500
  Entrez Gene: PKMYT1 (a.k.a. MYT1, PPP1R126)
  Cloning method: Gateway Cloning
  Sequencing primers: 5′ M13pUC-fwd; 3′ M13rev
Terms and licenses: Academic/Nonprofit Terms; Industry Terms: Not Available to Industry
Depositor comments: The ORF has no Stop codon. This design enables easy recombination into a destination vector to add an epitope tag of choice and Stop codon to the ORF. Do NOT use this plasmid directly for transfections. A set of 4 custom lentiviral vectors is available ( pLX301 (http://www.addgene.org/25895/) , pLX302 (http://www.addgene.org/25896/) , pLX303 (http://www.addgene.org/25897/) , pLX304 (http://www.addgene.org/25890/) ) to be used to express these ORFs in mammalian cells. These plasmids are not included in the kit and must be ordered separately.
How to cite: pDONR223-PKMYT1 was a gift from William Hahn & David Root (Addgene plasmid # 23884 ; http://n2t.net/addgene:23884 ; RRID:Addgene_23884)
